>Addgene plasmid #8403 | p153 pPr-cre | addgene partial sequence | sequence record 17911 | SV40pA-R 5'-GAAATTTGTGATGCTATTGC-3'
TAACAACAACAATTTGCATTCATTTTATGTTTCAGGTTCAGGGGGGAGGTGTGGGAGGTTTTTTAAAGCA
AGTAAAACCTCTACAAATGTGGTATGGCTGATTATGATCTCTAATCAAGGCACTATACATCAAATATTCA
CTTATTAACCCCTTTACAAATTAAAAAGCTAAAGGTACACAATTTTTGAGCATAGTTATTAATACCATAC
ACTCTATGCCTGTGTGGAGTAAGAAAAAACATATATGTTATGATTATAACTGTTATGCCTACTTATAAAG
GTTACAGAATATTTTTCCATAATTTTCTTGTATAGCAGTGCAGCTTTTTCCTTTGTGGTGTAAATAACAA
AGCAAGCAAGAATTCTATTACTAAACACAGCATGACTCAAAAAACTTAACAATTCTGAAGGAAAGTCCTT
GGGGTCTTCTACCTTTCTCTTCTTTTTTGGAGGAATAGAATGTTGAGAGTCAGCAGTAACCTCATCATCA
CTAGATGGCATTTCTTCTGAGCAAAACAGGTTTTCCTCATTAAAGGCATTCCACCACTGCTCCCATTCAT
CAGTTCCATAAGTTGGAATCTAAAATACACAAACAATTAGAATCAGTAATTTAACACATTATACACTTAA
AAATTTTATATTTACCTT
