>Addgene plasmid #8403 | p153 pPr-cre | addgene partial sequence | sequence record 51365 | CRE-R 5'-gcaaacggacagaagcattt-3'
TGAACATGTCCATCAGGTTCTTGCGAACCTCATCACTCGTTGCATCGACCGGTAATGCAGGCAAATTTTG
GTGTACGGTCAGTAAATTGGACATTTCACACTCAGATAATGGTTTTAAGTAAAGTGTACAGGATCGGCTC
TGCCCCTCGAGCTAGCACGCGTAAGAGCTCGGTACCCGGGGATCCTCTAGAGTCGACCTGTAGGTATCTG
GACCTCACTGACAAGGTGCAGAGTAGCTTCCTGCTTTTTATAGCTGCTTTTCAGGATGATTGGCATGGGC
AGTGTCTTGCATCCCAGTTGGCAGTTGTACACAGACATTGACATTGTGTCATCTAGTATACAAATAGGTT
CTTGGAGTACTTTACTAGGCATGGACAATGCCCAATGCCTGTCCCATTCTTCAGGCATATTTTTATTTGT
GGGCTTTATGTCCCTATTAAGAAAAAGACTAAGAACAAGATGCTATCATATTTTCTTAACTGGAATGGTA
GATGTTTAAACATGATGACTATTATCCATTCCTCCAATCAGATAGATGTTGGTGTAAGAATATAAAGTCT
GGTCATTTTTGATCAAGTTTTGAACGCCATTGAACCTGAACTGTGGATTCATCAGCAATACTGGAGAGGC
TAAATGCACTTGTGGAAGCTTCATAGGGTTATGTTAGCTCAGTTACAGTACCATAAGATACATTGATGAG
TTTGGACAAACCACAACTAGAATGCAGTGAAAAAAATGCTTTATTTGTGAAATTTGTGATGCTATTGCTT
TATTTGTAACCATTATAAGCTGCAATAAACAAGTTAACAACAACAATTGCAT
