[The description below was written by a language model from this plasmid's Addgene catalogue record.]
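Description:
p153 pPr-cre is a mammalian expression plasmid that places Cre recombinase under the control of the probasin promoter, giving tissue-specific and androgen-inducible production of the recombinase. It is built on the Clontech pbeta-gal-Basic backbone, a promoterless reporter vector, from which the beta-galactosidase coding sequence has been removed so that Cre takes the place of the reporter. The plasmid is maintained in E. coli as a high-copy construct under ampicillin selection. The record lists no mammalian selection marker, and no feature table is available to confirm the bacterial origin, polyadenylation signal or other backbone elements.

The insert, recorded as about 1.5 kb, combines a 428 bp probasin promoter fragment taken from an earlier probasin-driven construct with the Cre coding sequence derived from pBS185. It was introduced by restriction cloning, with the 5′ ClaI site destroyed in the process and the 3′ XhoI site retained. Probasin is a prostate epithelial gene whose promoter responds to androgen, so Cre expression from this plasmid should be largely confined to androgen-responsive prostate-type cells and should rise on hormone stimulation. Once made, Cre catalyses recombination between loxP sites, excising or rearranging floxed DNA.

The construct comes from work on vectors that pair Cre with lox sequences to achieve inducible, tissue-specific amplification of gene expression, where a weak but specific promoter triggers a recombination event that switches on stronger expression. In that setting, pPr-cre supplies promoter-restricted Cre, for example to activate floxed reporter or effector cassettes in a hormone-dependent manner.
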