Addgene plasmid #8403: p153 pPr-cre
Purpose: Expression of Cre from tissue-specific, androgen-inducible probasin promoter.
Depositing lab: Jeffrey Green. Depositing organization: National Cancer Institute (NCI). Publication: A single vector containing modified cre recombinase and LOX recombination sequences for inducible tissue-specific amplification of gene expression. Kaczmarczyk SJ, Green JE. Nucleic Acids Res 2001 Jun 15;29(12):E56-6. 10.1093/nar/29.12.e56 PubMed 11410679.
Backbone
  Vector backbone: pbeta-gal-Basic
  Backbone manufacturer: Clontech
  Backbone size w/o insert (bp): 7500
  Vector type: Mammalian Expression, Cre/Lox
Growth in bacteria
  Bacterial resistance: Ampicillin, 100 μg/mL
  Growth temperature: 37°C
  Growth strain: DH5alpha
  Copy number: High Copy
Gene/Insert
  Gene/Insert name: probasin driven Cre
  Insert size (bp): 1500
  Promoter: probasin promoter
  Cloning method: Restriction Enzyme; 5′ cloning site ClaI (destroyed during cloning); 3′ cloning site XhoI (not destroyed)
  Sequencing primers: 5′ na
Terms and licenses: Academic/Nonprofit Terms; Industry Terms: Not Available to Industry
Depositor comments: 428 bp probasin promoter fragment from prPb-tva950 (Pam Schwartzenberg, NCI), Cre from pBS185, coding sequence for beta-gal removed
How to cite: p153 pPr-cre was a gift from Jeffrey Green (Addgene plasmid # 8403 ; http://n2t.net/addgene:8403 ; RRID:Addgene_8403)
